>Addgene plasmid #199314 | pNMSB104 | addgene full sequence | sequence record 404775 | Addgene NGS Result
AACTGGTACCTCAAAAACATCGTAGTATTGCTCAATCTGTGGCATATTCAATGAATACTGTAATGGTGGT
TATCAGTACATTTACAGTATTACCTCTATATTCCGTTATTGGTAGTTATGCTTTCCTTATTCTATATTCA
ATTCCTTCATTTATAAGTATGCTTATATTATTTCGCTACTTACCGGAAACCAAAGGACGAGAGATTCATG
ATATTGTGAATGAACTTAAAAAAAAATGAAAACCTTTGAAAACGTTCATACGGCCGAAATTTTACTTGAT
CGAGCCAATTGAACTTTTGTTAAGACTTACAGAAAAGTGAGAGATTTTGTTACAAAAAAGTGAGAAAAAA
GCGAAAATGAACAGGAAAAAGAAGAAAAATACACCCGAAGTATCATATAAAAATTAAAAAGATTGTTTGA
CCTGGCGGAACTTTTTTGCAAAAACTCTGAATATCCATGGCACATGCTTCGTGCAAAACAGGATCCAAAT
GAATATCAACAAGAGATTCTTGAAGACGACGAGCCACTTGCTCAGAGCATTGCTTATCTCGAATGAGACC
CTTGTTAAAATCATTTTTCAAACATTATATGACATTGTCGAAATGTCCTCCTGATTCCATGATGGTAGCA
AACTCACTTCGTCTTTGAGCCAATTTATCCAAGTCCTTGTAAAAAGTATTCGAAAATTGTTAACGGATAA
AATGTTTATTATAATATCAAAAACAATTTGTCAGTTGACCACTTTTTGATATATTTGACAGAAACCGGGA
TGAATTGGCTCAAAGTTAGGGCGCCCTTCTATTACAGGGTTTCTGATAACAAACCGGTTATTAACTCCCA
ACAAGGGATGATTTCAATTCATCATGCTCAAATTGACCCAAATTAAGTTACATGACAAATTCATCGCCCT
TTTCAACTCTTCTTGGCTCATCATCTGTTATTCTGTTCCTATTCTGTCTGCACCCTATACCCCTTTGCAT
ACTCTCTCGTCATTCCTTTCTTGGATAGTGTCTTCTTCTCCCCAGCTCTGCTACTTCTATGACTTGCGCC
CGCTGCTTTTCCGCTCGTTCCTCTCCTCTCTGACGTCTTCTTCTGCTTCTTTTCTCCTTCCTTTTTCCCT
TCTCAATCTTCCTCTTTTTCCCATTTCTGTCAATCATTCGAAGAAGAAGAAGAAGAAGACCCTCATTCAT
TTCATTTTTTTTTCTGTCGGTGTGTGCTGCTCGGTTAAGAGTGAGCTCTCTATTCCACGTCTTCTTCTTT
TTCTTCTTCGATTCGAATCAATCACTCCACCAAAACGCATTCGTTTTTGGGATTCACCCCGCGGTTCGCA
ATAGGTTTCTTTTTCAAATTATTAGCGTTATAAATAGAAAAATGGTGGAGTTTCAATAAAAATGATAATT
TACAAAGTGTATTTTGATTACATGTACTCAAAAAGGTTGAAATTTTTCATACCAGTTTTCCGGAAATCCA
TCTGATATCATTATCGTATTTTTCTTTTTAAAAATGTTTTCAAAAAAAAACAAAATATAGCTGGTTATTT
GGCACCCTCTAATTACCATTTTCCTGTCACACCACACTCTTTTCCTTCTTCCACTTCTTTCCGTTTTCAG
CCGCTTCCAACCAAACCGATATGAAAGCCGAGCAACAACGATCGATTCCACCCGGCTCGGCGACCTTCCC
GTCGCAGGTGAGACTCAGAAAACTAGAGAAACCGCTCAACTAACTCTTGATATCCGATTTCATTCTTTTC
TCTTTTCTTTTTGTTGAACTTTTCCATATTTCCAGATGCCACGGCCACCACCAAGCACCGAACAAGGAAT
CACAACGGAATCGGAGCTTGCGAAGAAAGCTCAAATCACTCCGAACGACGTTTTAGCACTTCCGGGAATC
ACTCAAGGTATCTTGCTCCCTTTGGATTTCAGTTTAAAACATAAATTTAGGATTCTTATGCTCCCCATCT
GCGAACATCTATAACATCGAGTTCACCAAGTTCCAAATCCGTGATCTGGACACTGAGCAAGTGCTTTTCG
AGATCGCCAAACCGGAGAACGATCAGGAGAATGATGAGTCGCCACAGGAGTCGGCAAGATACGTGCGTTA
TAGATTTGCTCCAAACTTTTTGAAACTCAAAACGGTCGGAGCAACTGTGGAATTCAAAGTAGGAGACATC
CCAATCCATCATTTCCGAATGATCGAACGTCACTTCTTCAAAGATCGCCTTCTGAAGTGTTTTGACTTTG
AATTCGGATTCTGTATTCCGAATTCACGAAACAACTGTGAACATATCTATGAGTTCCCTCAACTCTCTCA
ACAACTCAGTGAGTCATTATTCTAAAAAGTACAATTCAAAAGACTAATCTCTTTTTCAGTGGACGACATG
ATCAACAATCCAAACGAGACTCGTTCTGACAGCTTCTATTTCGTCGATAACAAACTCGTCATGCACAACA
AAGCCGACTACTCATATGATGCATAAATATTTAATACAAAAATGTTCTGGATAATTATTCTGTCGAATAG
AAAAAAAACTCCAAATGTGATTAAATTCCAATAATTCCTGTCTAGTTTGTTCCTTCCCCTTCCCCTTCTC
ATGTTCAATGCATTCCTAAGCTTTTCAGTTCCCCCCTTGTTTCTATATTTTTTCGCTGTCCTGTCACACT
CGCTAAAAACACTAATCACACGGAAATCTGTTTTCAATAAAAACTCCAACTTTAACTCATTTTCAATTTC
AACTGAAAGATTTTTTCATTAGAGAATGTCTAGAACTAGGCCCGGGCTACGTAATACGACTCACTTAAGG
TGCCGCTCTAGAACTAGTGGATCCAAATAAAACGAAAGGCTCAGTCGAAAGACTGGGCCTTTCGTTTTAT
CTGTTGTTTGTCGCATTATACGAGACGTCCAGGTTGGGATACCTGAAACAAAACCCATCGTACGGCCAAG
GAAGTCTCCAATAACTGTGATCCACCACAAGCGCCAGGGTTTTCCCAGTCACGACGTTGTAAAACGACGG
CCAGTCATGCATAATCCGCACGCATCTGGAATAAGGAAGTGCCATTCCGCCTGACCTTTCTGCATTGTTC
TAAAAACTCACAGGTTATCTCAAAAAGATAAATTTCAAAGTGAGATTTTTTTAAAAAAATTCCGGACTGT
TTTTTGATTTTGATGTTTTTAATGAATTTTTAAAATTCTTTATTAGTGCCTGAAATTAACAATAATTTTA
AAGTTTGTCACACTGCGAATAAATTAATCTCACATTTCGTATGTTTAGAAAGATGCATGAAACTCCGTCG
TTCTTATGAAGTTAATTAAGACATGGCTAATTGAAAGCCCACATGGTCATGAAAAAGTAAAACTTACAAC
TTTTTACTGAATATTAACCAGTCTCTATAAATATCCCAGCTTAGCCGGAATAGGGTCACGAAAACATGAA
AATAAAGCTTGAACCTATTGTTATGATTTTCAATGCCACCTTTTGCAGTTTAATATACACTATTACTACT
TCTCAGTTCAAGTTCACTTCTGAGACGGAACCTTTATTTTCTAACTTTCTTTAATCTTACTTTTTATGAG
CCGAATGTTCTATTTTGTAAAATGATCAGATACAAGCCCAAAGCTAATTTTGCCAATAAGTGTTAGTAGA
TCAATTGAATTACAATATAATGACCTGGGCGGAATAGATTTTTGCACTGATTTTTTTCCAAGCTTACTCT
ATGAATATTCATAGATCATCTTCAAAGGTAGCGTGTGTTGTAGTTGTGTTTTGGCGGGTTCGTGTTATTT
GACTCAGCTCAAGTAGATGTTGTAGTCTTCCCTCAATCAACGCGTGGGCTTGACCCTCTTTAAATTGAGT
GGAAACCAGCCAATCTATTTGAAATCTACCCCCGAAATGAGATTCGACGATGACACGACGTGTGTGTTAC
GTGCGCTGAGAATTTAGGAAAAAAAAGATAATCTTCTTTTCGTTAGCTGCGCCACAACCTGTGCAGATAA
ACTCCGCACAATTGAAGTTCTTACTGGTCCCACCCGATTTATTCAATTGTATTGTGTCTTTTTTTCTTAT
TTCTCTACAACTCTAACTTTCTTCAACTATTCTCTACATCAGTGCTTTTTTCCACCATGAAAAAAGAAAT
GACGTCGTTGTTTCTTAGGAGGGGCGGAGCCTCAACTCAATGGTCCGTTCGAATAGATCCCACCCCTCAT
ATAAATAGGACTGAAACCAAAGAAGTTTTTAAATTTTCAGCTTACCGTGTTTCTCAATTTTCAAAATAGT
CTTTTTTGTGTCTGAACGGGCTGATCAATTATGTTTTTTTTTGAATGAAAAATCTTCCTCCCAAGCCTTA
AAATTCCTTCCAAAGATCGAAAGTTATGTCTATTCAAGTTACTTCTTCTTAGATCAAATATTAAACAAAA
AAATACGCCATCATTCTCTCACATTTAGTAATTCAAAATTTCGATTTGTTTTCGAACTTTTGAATTTCCC
GCCTAGGAAGTGACATGAGTGAAATCTCATTAGATAAATGTGCCACTCACCGATGACACTATTTTCAAAT
AAGGGGGGGGGGTGTTTCGAATACCTTGTACACGCGTTTCCGCAAAACCACACACCCCGAGTTCCTCAGC
TTCTTCCCCTCGACCCATGAGCCACGTCAAGATGTCAGCGTGTCACTTTTCATTGCTTCACCTTCTACGG
TAACGAGAAAAGGCGGGGAATCCAGGATCTGGTGTGACTTCTTCCTTCTTCGTATCTTCCTAAAAATGTT
CGTTTACTTTTTAGCGAGTGTCATTTGATGGGATGTCGTTCTTGAGGAAAGAGGCTAGAAGCTTAATACT
CTCATATTTCATATTATTGGCATCAAGACGTTTATTATTTAACTACAATAACGATTGCTTTAACAACTAA
AAATAATAATTTCAGGGTTAGACAAAAATAACTTCGTATAAAGTATCCTATACGAAGTTATATGTCCGAA
CTCATCAAGGAGAACATGCACATGAAGCTCTACATGGAGGGAACCGTAGACAACCACCACTTCAAGTGCA
CCTCCGAGGGAGAGGGAAAGCCATACGAGGGAACCCAAACCATGCGTATCAAGGTCGTCGAGGGAGGACC
ACTCCCATTCGCCTTCGACATCCTCGCCACCTCCTTCCTCTACGGGTCCAAGGTAAGTTTAAACATATAT
ATACTAACTAACCCTGATTATTTAAATTTTCAGACCTTCATCAACCACACCCAAGGAATCCCAGACTTCT
TCAAGCAATCCTTCCCAGAGGGATTCACCTGGGAGCGTGTCACCACCTACGAGGACGGAGGAGTCCTCAC
CGCCACCCAAGACACCTCCCTCCAAGACGGATGCCTCATCTACAACGTCAAGATCCGTGGAGTCAACTTC
ACCTCCAACGGACCAGTCATGCAAAAGAAGACCCTCGGATGGGAGACCTTCACCGAGACCCTCTACCCAG
CCGACGGAGGACTAGAGGGACGTAACGACATGGCCCTCAAGCTCGTCGGAGGCTCCCACCTCATCGCCAA
CGCCAAGGTAAGTTTAAACAGTTCGGTACTAACTAACCATACATATTTAAATTTTCAGACCACCTACCGT
TCCAAGAAGCCAGCCAAGAACCTCAAGATGCCAGGAGTCTACTACGTTGACTACCGTCTAGAGCGTATCA
AGGAGGCCAACAACGAGACCTACGTCGAGCAACACGAGGTCGCCGTCGCCCGTTACTGCGACCTCCCATC
CAAGCTCGGACACAAGCTCAACTAAGATAAATGCAAAATCCTTTCAAGCATTCCCTTCTTCTCTATCACT
CTTCTTTCTTTTTGTCAAAAAATTCTCTCGCTAATTTATTTGCTTTTTTAATGTTATTATTTTATGACTT
TTTATAGTCACTGAAAAGTTTGCATCTGAGTGAAGTGAATGCTATCAAAATGTGATTCTGTCTGATGTAC
TTTCACAATCTCTCTTCAATTCCATTTTGAAGTGCTTTAAACCCGAAAGGTTGAGAAAAATGCGAGCGCT
CAAATATTTGTATTGTGTTCGTTGAGTGACCCAACAAAAAGAGGAAACTTTATTGTGCCGCCAAGAAAAA
AGTCTCAGCCGGCATAACTTCGTATAAAGTATCCTATACGAAGTTATATGGCCCACGCCCCAGGAACCGA
CCAAATGTTCTACGTCGGAACCATGGACGGATGGTACCTCGACACCAAGCTCAACTCCGTCGCCATCGGA
GCCCACTGGTCCTGCTTCATCGTCCTCACCATCACCACCTTCTACCTCGGATACGAGTCCTGGACCTCCC
GTGGACCATCCAAGCGTACCTCCTTCTACGCCGGATACCAAGAGGAGCAAAACCTCGCCCTCTTCGTCAA
CTTCTTCGCCATGCTCTCCTACTTCGGAAAGATCGTCGCCGACACCCTCGGACACAACTTCGGAGACGTC
GGACCATTCATCATCGGATTCGGAAACTACCGTTACGCCGACTACATGCTCACCTGCCCAATGCTCGTCT
ACGACCTCCTCTACCAACTCCGTGCCCCATACCGTGTCTCCTGCTCCGCCATCATCTTCGCCATCCTCAT
GTCCGGAGTCCTCGCCGAGTTCTACGCCGAGGGAGACCCACGTCTCCGTAACGGAGCCTACGCCTGGTAC
GGATTCGGATGCTTCTGGTTCATCTTCGCCTACTCCATCGTCATGTCCATCGTCGCCAAGCAATACTCCC
GTCTCGCCCAACTCGCCCAAGACACCGGAGCCGAGCACTCCCTCCACGTCCTCAAGTTCGCCGTCTTCAC
CTTCTCCATGCTCTGGATCCTCTTCCCACTCGTCTGGGCCATCTGCCCACGTGGATTCGGATGGATCGAC
GACAACTGGACCGAGGTCGCCCACTGCGTCTGCGACATCGTCGCCAAGTCCTGCTACGGATTCGCCCTCG
CCCGTTTCCGTAAGGTAAGTTTAAACATATATATACTAACTAACCCTGATTATTTAAATTTTCAGACCTA
CGACGAGGAGCTCTTCCGTCTCCTCGAGCAACTCGGACACGACGAGGACGAGTTCCAAAAGCTCGAGCTC
GACATGCGTCTCTCCTCCAACGGAGAGCGTCTCCGTCGTCTCTCCGCCGCCGCCAAGTCCCGTATCACCT
CCGAGGGAGAGTACATCCCACTCGACCAAATCGACATCAACGTCTAAGCTGTCTCATCCTACTTTCACCT
AGTTAACTGCTTGTCTTAAAATCTATGCTTCTCTTTAGTATCTAAAATTTTCCTAGAAGCTTACAAGTAT
ATAAATGGTCTCTTCTCAATAAAGGTTGTATATTTATTCATCTTATTGAATCTGCCATTTCCTCGTTTTT
GCGAGTTTATATACCTTCCAATTTTCTTTCTATTGTATTTTCAACTTCTAATTTTAATTCAGGGAAACTG
CTGTACCGGTAGAAAAAATGGTCGACTCATCACGTAGAAAATGGAACAAAGCTGGTCACGCTGTCCGTGC
CATCGGACGTCTCTCCTCTCCAGTCGTCTCCGAGCGTATGTACCCAGAGGACGGAGCCCTCAAGTCCGAG
ATCAAGAAGGGACTCCGTCTCAAGGACGGAGGACACTACGCCGCCGAGGTCAAGACCACCTACAAGGCCA
AGAAGCCAGTCCAACTCCCAGGAGCCTACATCGTCGACATCAAGCTCGACATCGTCTCCCACAACGAGGA
CTACACCATCGTCGAGCAATGCGAGCGTGCCGAGGGACGTCACTCCACCGGAGGAATGGACGAGCTCTAC
AAGGGAGGAACCGGAGGTTCCCTCGTCTCCAAGGGAGAGGAGGACAACATGGCCATCATCAAGGAGTTCA
TGCGTTTCAAGGTCCACATGGAGGGTTCCGTCAACGGACACGAGTTCGAGATCGAGGGAGAGGGAGAGGG
ACGTCCATACGAGGCCTTCCAAACCGCCAAGCTCAAGGTCACCAAGGGAGGACCACTCCCATTCGCCTGG
GACATCCTCTCCCCACAATTCATGTACGGCTCCAAGGCCTACATCAAGCACCCAGCCGACATCCCAGACT
ACTTCAAGCTCTCCTTCCCAGAGGGATTCCGTTGGGAGCGTGTCATGAACTTCGAGGACGGAGGAATCAT
CCACGTCAACCAAGACTCCTCCCTCCAAGACGGAGTCTTCATCTACAAGGTCAAGCTCCGTGGAACCAAC
TTCCCACCAGACGGACCAGTCATGCAAAAGAAGACCATGGGATGGGAGGCCACCCGTGACGACCTCACCG
AGGAGCAAATCGCCGAGTTCAAGGAGGCCTTCTCCCTCTTCGACAAGGACGGAGACGGAACCATCACCAC
CAAGGTAAGTTTAAACATGATTTTACTAACTAACTAATCTGATTTAAATTTTCAGGAGCTCGGAACCGTC
TTCCGTTCCCTCGGACAAAACCCAACCGAGGCCGAGCTCCAAGACATGATCAACGAGGTCGACGCCGACG
GAGACGGAACCTTCGACTTCCCAGAGTTCCTCACCATGATGGCCCGTAAGATGAACGACACCGACTCCGA
GGAGGAGATCCGTGAGGCCTTCCGTGTCTTCGACAAGGACGGAAACGGATACATCGGAGCCGCCGAGCTC
CGTCACGTCATGACCGACCTCGGAGAGAAGCTCACCGACGAGGAGGTCGACGAGATGATCCGTGTCGCCG
ACATCGACGGAGACGGACAAGTCAACTACGAGGAGTTCGTCCAAATGATGACCGCCAAGTAAGGTACCGA
ATTCGCTAGCCGGCCATACAAGTAATCCGGATGATCGACGCCAACGTCGTTGAATTTTCAAATTTTAAAT
ACTGAATATTTGTTTTTTTTCCTATTATTTATTTATTCTCTTTGTGTTTTTTTTCTTGCTTTCTAAAAAA
TTAATTCAATCCAAATCTAAACATTTTTTTTTCTCTTTCCGTCTCCCAATTCGTATTCCGCTCCTCTCAT
CTGAACACAATGTGCAAGTTTATTTATCTTCTCGCTTTCATTTCATTAGGACGTGGGGGGAATTGGTGGA
AGGGGGAAACACACAAAAGGATGATGGAAATGAAATAAGGACACACAATATGCAACAACATTCAATTCAG
AAATATGGAGGAAGGTTTAAAAGAAAACATAAAAATATATAGAGGAGGAAGGAAAACTAGTAAAAAATAA
GCAAAGAAATTAGGCGAACGATGAGAATTGTCCTCGCTTGGGCCCTCTGACTTCTCCCGGGCAAAGGCTA
GGTGGAGGCTCAGTGATGATAAGTCTGCGATGGTGGATGCATGTGTCATGGTCATAGCTGTTTCCTGTGT
GAAATTGTTATCCGCTCAGAGGGCACAATCCTATTCCGCGCTATCCGACAATCTCCAAGACATTAGGTGG
AGTTCAGTTCGGCGTATGGCATATGTCGCTGGAAAGAACATGTGAGCAAAAGGCCAGCAAAAGGCCAGGA
CTAGTGAGTCGTATTATAAGTGCAAGTAAGATCAGTGTTTGTTTCGATATCAGTCTGTTTCGTAACGGTC
TTCTGTATAACTACAAAAAAGAATAAAAAACCGTATCACAACTGAGAAAAAAGACAAAACTTATTGAACA
GTGTTCCTTTCAAAAAATTATTTTGTAAAAAATCGAGTTTTTCTCCAAAATAACGCACGCAATCAAAAAC
AAGAAAACTAACGTGTTCTCCTGGGCGTGGAACTCCTTATCAAGATTACCATTATTGTCTGTCAGAATTG
ATATTTCAATTATTTCATATCTAGACAAACCCGGGTGTCTTGCATTTATTAGTACTGTGAGTTTACATAC
AAACGAGGCTTACTCAGATAACATAGAGTCACCTCTAATTAGCAAAAACCCATTTCTAATTAGCTATTTC
GACCAGTTCTAAAGTCACCGTAATTAGAAATGGTTTTTGTAGCTTTTCTAATTAGAAATGACCCCGAGAT
AAGTGAAATATGGCATTTTCTGGGTTTTCTAGTAAGAAATGATCCCGCACGTAGTGATTCCGCGTTACAA
GCCAAATTCAAATTAAAAAAGTATATTACACAATTCAAGTTACATTATTTTCAGGAAACAATGGCGAAGA
GCAAAGCAGAGATTCAAAAGGAGGAAAGAGACAACAGATATGAACGAAGACTTCTTGAAAAGAGAAAGAG
ACATGAGGTGAGTAACCATGATAATAAATAATCAAGTAAGGGCTATAGATTTATAAATTCTGGAGTTAAC
AGTTTCGAAAAAAAGTAGTTTTCATATGTGCGAAGGAATATCAAAAATAGGGGAATAGCCTAAACGAGTG
AGAAAATTAAATGTTTGTTATTTTTTCAAAAATGTCTGCAGGGCCGTTATCCTTTCAAATGCACTCTATC
AAACATAGATCATATCCATCATATCTTATCCAGAATTTATATCATATCCAAGATTGAGAGCGTTTCAAGG
AAAATCTCAAACAACCATACAATTTTGTAGATCGACAACAAGGCCTCCACTTCTTCATCGATGGCCTCTG
CAGCACCTGCACCACCAAGTTTGTATTTTTCATATTAATATAAAGTGAGCCACGCATAGTCGTTTTTAGG
ATTTTTGCCAGATCGATGTCGCGCAAACAGACTGTTTTTTTTTCTTTGAAAGCCGTGCGTGACATGGGCC
ACGGATTGTAACGCCGCGCTGGATGGATAAAAATTTATTCAGTTTTTTAGCCTTTACAAAATATGGTTCG
ACTACTTTCTTTATTTTTACATTTTTATAGGTGCTCATTGAGCTGAGATATTTTGGGTATAATCGGAAAA
TCGCTGATTTTGGTCATTTTTCTGCACTAAAGATTACACAAAAAGTTCAGTATTTAGATTCATTGTTGAA
AATTGGGGATGATCTACAGATACATATCGCCGTGTTCAAAAACACACGTGCTGTGACGTCGTGACTGGGG
AAAACCCTGGCGTTACCCAACTTAATCGCCTTGCAGCACATCCCCCTTTCGCCAGCTGGCGTAATAGCGA
AGAGGCCCGCACCGATCGCCCTTCCCAACAGTTGCGCAGCCTGAATGGCGAATGGCGCCTGATGCGGTAT
TTTCTCCTTACGCATCTGTGCGGTATTTCACACCGCATATGGTGCACTCTCAGTGCAATCTGCTCTGATG
CCGCATAGTTAAGCCAGCCCCGACACCCGCCAACACCCGCTGACGCGCCCTGACGGGCTTGTCTGCTCCC
GGCATCCGCTTACAGACAAGCTGTGACCGTCTCCGGGAGCTGCATGTGTCAGAGGTTTTCACCGTCATCA
CCGAAACGCGCGAGACGAAAGGGCCTCGTGATACGCCTATTTTTATAGGTTAATGTCATGATAATAATGG
TTTCTTAGACGTCAGGTGGCACTTTTCGGGGAAATGTGCGCGGAACCCCTATTTGTTTATTTTTCTAAAT
ACATTCAAATATGTATCCGCTCATGAGACAATAACCCTGATAAATGCTTCAATAATATTGAAAAAGGAAG
AGTATGAGTATTCAACATTTCCGTGTCGCCCTTATTCCCTTTTTTGCGGCATTTTGCCTTCCTGTTTTTG
CTCACCCAGAAACGCTGGTGAAAGTAAAAGATGCTGAAGATCAGTTGGGTGCACGAGTGGGTTACATCGA
ACTGGATCTCAACAGCGGTAAGATCCTTGAGAGTTTTCGCCCCGAAGAACGTTTTCCAATGATGAGCACT
TTTAAAGTTCTGCTATGTGGCGCGGTATTATCCCGTATTGACGCCGGGCAAGAGCAACTCGGTCGCCGCA
TACACTATTCTCAGAATGACTTGGTTGAGTACTCACCAGTCACAGAAAAGCATCTTACGGATGGCATGAC
AGTAAGAGAATTATGCAGTGCTGCCATAACCATGAGTGATAACACTGCGGCCAACTTACTTCTGACAACG
ATCGGAGGACCGAAGGAGCTAACCGCTTTTTTGCACAACATGGGGGATCATGTAACTCGCCTTGATCGTT
GGGAACCGGAGCTGAATGAAGCCATACCAAACGACGAGCGTGACACCACGATGCCTGTAGCAATGGCAAC
AACGTTGCGCAAACTATTAACTGGCGAACTACTTACTCTAGCTTCCCGGCAACAATTAATAGACTGGATG
GAGGCGGATAAAGTTGCAGGACCACTTCTGCGCTCGGCCCTTCCGGCTGGCTGGTTTATTGCTGATAAAT
CTGGAGCCGGTGAGCGTGGGTCTCGCGGTATCATTGCAGCACTGGGGTCAGATGGTAAGCCCTCCCGTAT
CGTAGTTATCTACACGACGGGGAGTCAGGCAACTATGGATGAACGAAATAGACAGATCGCTGAGATAGGT
GCCTCACTGATTAAGCATTGGTAACTGTCAGACCAAGTTTACTCATATATACTTTAGATTGATTTAAAAC
TTCATTTTTAATTTAAAAGGATCTAGGTGAAGATCCTTTTTGATAATCTCATGACCAAAATCCCTTAACG
TGAGTTTTCGTTCCACTGAGCGTCAGACCCCGTAGAAAAGATCAAAGGATCTTCTTGAGATCCTTTTTTT
CTGCGCGTAATCTGCTGCTTGCAAACAAAAAAACCACCGCTACCAGCGGTGGTTTGTTTGCCGGATCAAG
AGCTACCAACTCTTTTTCCGAAGGTAACTGGCTTCAGCAGAGCGCAGATACCAAATACTGTTCTTCTAGT
GTAGCCGTAGTTAGGCCACCACTTCAAGAACTCTGTAGCACCGCCTACATACCTCGCTCTGCTAATCCTG
TTACCAGTGGCTGCTGCCAGTGGCGATAAGTCGTGTCTTACCGGGTTGGACTCAAGACGATAGTTACCGG
ATAAGGCGCAGCGGTCGGGCTGAACGGGGGGTTCGTGCACACAGCCCAGCTTGGAGCGAACGACCTACAC
CGAACTGAGATACCTACAGCGTGAGCTATGAGAAAGCGCCACGCTTCCCGAAGGGAGAAAGGCGGACAGG
TATCCGGTAAGCGGCAGGGTCGGAACAGGAGAGCGCACGAGGGAGCTTCCAGGGGGAAACGCCTGGTATC
TTTATAGTCCTGTCGGGTTTCGCCACCTCTGACTTGAGCGTCGATTTTTGTGATGCTCGTCAGGGGGGCG
GAGCCTATGGAAAAACGCCAGCAACGCGGCCTTTTTACGGTTCCTGGTCTTTTGCTGGCCTTTTGCTCAC
ATGTTCTTTCCTGCGTTATCCCCTGATTCTGTGGATAACCGTATTACCGCCTTTGAGTGAGCTGATACCA
GCGGATAACAATTTCACAGGGCCCTGTCGGATTATGGGCTCTTCTTTTATCCTCTACTTTCTTTCTAGAA
AATGCAAATGTTGAGTCAGAAATTGCTGAATGGAGTACAACTGCAATGGGTTTAGCTTATGTTTCTGGAA
CAATTACTGGTGGAATTGTGATTGAAAAGTAAGGTTATATTTCATTTCAATAAATGTTACCACAGTATAA
CAAAAACAAGTTACATTGTTCAGAGTATGTCTGAATGTATTATTATTATTGTATTTGTGCATCAGTACTG
TAGTTGTACTGAAGAAGGGTTTAAAATAATCTCAACGTTTTTAAGACGAGTTAGTGAGAATACGGTCGCA
GTTAGGATGTTTGGACATAGTTTTATTAGATAATCGTGAACTAACTCACTATAAAAACCCGCTAACTCAT
TGAATAAGATAGTTTTAAACGTTCAAAATTTGAAGACAAAATTGTATGAATAAGTTTACAGAGTTGGTCG
ACGCAAGCTTCTCCTTCTCTTCACATTTCTCAATAATTTAGCTCTAATTGCATTCGTATTCTTCGCAAAA
ATACGTATTCTGATTGACCCGATGAAATACGGATGCCTAGTTGCATTGATCATCTACGGTTATACTTATG
GGTGAGGTTTTTCAAATATATTTTGATTTAATCGAATAATGAAATTTCAGAACTGGAGTTGGTCCAATTT
CGTGGTTTATATCCTCTG
Features (pLannotate 1.2.2; 20 found; start..end, strand, type, name):
    414..629     -  CDS            GSLG1_CAEEL (fragment): Experimental evidence at protein level: Swiss-Prot protein existence level 1. From Caenorhabditis elegans.
   1503..1520    -  misc_feature   P element 5' end (fragment): No description available
   1631..2473    +  CDS            unc-119: UN119_CAEEL - Experimental evidence at protein level: Swiss-Prot protein existence level 1. Myristoyl-binding protein that acts as a cargo adapter: specifically binds the myristoyl moiety of a subset of N-terminally myristoylated proteins and is required for their localization. Plays a key role in ciliary membrane localization of proteins. Required for the establishment or function of the nervous system. From Caenorhabditis elegans.
   2802..2824    +  misc_feature   MCS (fragment): pBluescript multiple cloning site
   2824..2870    +  terminator     rrnB T1 terminator: transcription terminator T1 from the E. coli rrnB gene
   2972..3015    -  CDS            lacZα (fragment): LacZα fragment of β-galactosidase; lacZ fragment
   4928..4961    -  protein_bind   lox2272: Cre-mediated recombination occurs in the 8-bp core sequence (GGATACTT). lox2272 sites are compatible with each other, but incompatible with loxP or loxN sites (Lee and Saito, 1988). Cre recombinase
   4968..5762    +  CDS            mTagBFP2: mTagBFP2 is a basic (constitutively fluorescent) blue fluorescent protein published in 2011, derived from Entacmaea quadricolor. It is reported to be a very rapidly-maturing monomer with very low acid sensitivity.
   5771..6094    +  terminator     tbb-2 terminator: tbb-2; transcription terminator for the C. elegans tubulin beta-2 gene
   6104..6137    -  protein_bind   lox2272: Cre-mediated recombination occurs in the 8-bp core sequence (GGATACTT). lox2272 sites are compatible with each other, but incompatible with loxP or loxN sites (Lee and Saito, 1988). Cre recombinase
   7125..7184    +  CDS            KCNJ2 (fragment): KCNJ2_HUMAN - Also known as IRK1. Experimental evidence at protein level: Swiss-Prot protein existence level 1. Probably participates in establishing action potential waveform and excitability of neuronal and muscle tissues. Inward rectifier potassium channels are characterized by a greater tendency to allow potassium to flow into the cell rather than out of it. Their voltage dependence is regulated by the concentration of extracellular potassium; as external potassium is raised, the voltage range of the channel opening shifts to more positive voltages. The inward rectification is mainly due t
   7522..7773    +  CDS            mApple (fragment): mApple is a basic (constitutively fluorescent) red fluorescent protein published in 2008, derived from Discosoma sp.. It is reported to be a rapidly-maturing monomer with high acid sensitivity.
   7792..8337    +  CDS            mOrange (fragment): mOrange is a basic (constitutively fluorescent) orange fluorescent protein published in 2004, derived from Discosoma sp.. It has high acid sensitivity.
   8275..8739    +  CDS            CALMB_ARBPU: Experimental evidence at transcript level: Swiss-Prot protein existence level 2. Calmodulin mediates the control of a large number of enzymes, ion channels and other proteins by Ca(2+). Among the enzymes to be stimulated by the calmodulin-Ca(2+) complex are a number of protein kinases and phosphatases. From Arbacia punctulata (Punctuate sea urchin).
  10906..11042   +  CDS            lacZα (fragment): LacZα fragment of β-galactosidase; lacZ fragment
  11048..11147   -  misc_feature   bom (fragment): basis of mobility region from pBR322
  11249..11284   -  CDS            rop (fragment): Rop protein, which maintains plasmids at low copy number; rop
  11379..11483   +  promoter       AmpR promoter: bla
  11484..12344   +  CDS            AmpR: β-lactamase; bla; confers resistance to ampicillin, carbenicillin, and related antibiotics
  12515..13103   +  rep_origin     ori: high-copy-number ColE1/pMB1/pBR322/pUC origin of replication
