[The description below was written by a language model from this plasmid's Addgene catalogue record and pLannotate feature annotations shown in this document.]
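Description:
pNMSB104 is a C. elegans expression and genome-targeting plasmid built by Gibson assembly in the pCFJ150 backbone, a MosSCI vector for single-copy insertion at the ttTi5605 Mos1 site. It is maintained in E. coli through a high-copy ColE1/pUC-type origin and ampicillin resistance (AmpR with its bla promoter). The feature table also shows an unc-119 coding sequence, which in MosSCI vectors serves as the rescue marker for identifying transgenic worms in an unc-119 mutant background. The catalogue lists the plasmid at about 13.9 kb, and the sequenced record is slightly longer at 13,948 nt.

The roughly 6.1 kb payload is driven by the flp-18 promoter and is arranged as a Cre-dependent switch. Directly downstream of the promoter, two lox2272 sites in the same orientation flank mTagBFP2 followed by the tbb-2 3'UTR. Before recombination, expressing cells therefore make blue fluorescent protein and transcription ends at that terminator. Cre excises the floxed cassette and places the promoter next to a bicistronic unit: the red-shifted channelrhodopsin ChRmine, an SL2 trans-splicing element, the red calcium indicator jRGECO1a, and the let-858 3'UTR. ChRmine and jRGECO1a are codon-optimised for C. elegans and each carries one intron.

Several annotation hits are explained by this design. The mApple, mOrange and calmodulin matches correspond to the component domains of jRGECO1a. The short KCNJ2 fragment probably reflects a Kir2.1-derived trafficking sequence appended to the opsin, although the record does not say so. The construct allows intersectional, Cre-gated optogenetic activation together with calcium imaging in flp-18-expressing cells that also express Cre, and it was deposited with a study on photon-based synaptic signalling.
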