Addgene plasmid #199314: pNMSB104
Purpose: MosSCI insertion of flp-18p::lox2272::mTagBFP2::tbb-2 3'UTR::lox2272::ChRmine::SL2::jRGECO1a::let-858 3'UTR at ttTi5605
Depositing lab: Michael Krieg. Depositing organization: Institute of Photonic Sciences (ICFO). Publication: Neural engineering with photons as synaptic transmitters. Porta-de-la-Riva M, Gonzalez AC, Sanfeliu-Cerdan N, Karimi S, Malaiwong N, Pidde A, Morales-Curiel LF, Fernandez P, Gonzalez-Bolivar S, Hurth C, Krieg M. Nat Methods. 2023 Apr 6. doi: 10.1038/s41592-023-01836-9. PubMed 37024651.
Backbone
  Vector backbone: pCFJ150
  Backbone size w/o insert (bp): 9131
  Total vector size (bp): 13861
  Vector type: Worm Expression
Growth in bacteria
  Bacterial resistance: Ampicillin, 100 μg/mL
  Growth temperature: 37°C
  Growth strain: DH5alpha
  Copy number: Unknown
Gene/Insert
  Gene/Insert name: flp-18p::lox2272::mTagBFP2::tbb-2 3'UTR::lox2272::ChRmine::SL2::jRGECO1a::let-858 3'UTR
  Species: C. elegans (nematode)
  Insert size (bp): 6144
  Mutation: mTagBFP2 from pJJR81, C. elegans codon optimized ChRmine with 1 intron, C. elegans codon optimized jRGECO1a with 1 intron
  Promoter: flp-18
  Cloning method: Gibson Cloning
  Sequencing primers: 5′ M13fwd; 3′ M13rev
Terms and licenses: Academic/Nonprofit Terms; Industry Terms: Not Available to Industry
How to cite: pNMSB104 was a gift from Michael Krieg (Addgene plasmid # 199314 ; http://n2t.net/addgene:199314 ; RRID:Addgene_199314)
